>Addgene plasmid #174330 | FG11F-C-FLAG-hNKD2 | addgene full sequence | sequence record 349820 | Addgene NGS Result
CCCGACAGGCCCGAAGGAATAGAAGAAGAAGGTGGAGAGAGAGACAGAGACAGATCCATTCGATTAGTGA
ACGGATCGGCACTGCGTGCGCCAATTCTGCAGACAAATGGCAGTATTCATCCACAATTTTAAAAGAAAAG
GGGGGATTGGGGGGTACAGTGCAGGGGAAAGAATAGTAGACATAATAGCAACAGACATACAAACTAAAGA
ATTACAAAAACAAATTACAAAAATTCAAAATTTTCGGGTTTATTACAGGGACAGCAGAGATCCAGTTTGG
TTAATTCTAGACAGTTAACATCTCGAGCCATAAAGATGGTTAATTAACCCACCCAAGATCTGGCCTCCGC
GCCGGGTTTTGGCGCCTCCCGCGGGCGCCCCCCTCCTCACGGCGAGCGCTGCCACGTCAGACGAAGGGCG
CAGCGAGCGTCCTGATCCTTCCGCCCGGACGCTCAGGACAGCGGCCCGCTGCTCATAAGACTCGGCCTTA
GAACCCCAGTATCAGCAGAAGGACATTTTAGGACGGGACTTGGGTGACTCTAGGGCACTGGTTTTCTTTC
CAGAGAGCGGAACAGGCGAGGAAAAGTAGTCCCTTCTCGGCGATTCTGCGGAGGGATCTCCGTGGGGCGG
TGAACGCCGATGATTATATAAGGACGCGCCGGGTGTGGCACAGCTAGTTCCGTCGCAGCCGGGATTTGGG
TCGCGGTTCTTGTTTGTGGATCGCTGTGATCGTCACTTGGTGAGTAGCGGGCTGCTGGGCTGGCCGGGGC
TTTCGTGGCCGCCGGGCCGCTCGGTGGGACGGAAGCGTGTGGAGAGACCGCCAAGGGCTGTAGTCTGGGT
CCGCGAGCAAGGTTGCCCTGAACTGGGGGTTGGGGGGAGCGCAGCAAAATGGCGGCTGTTCCCGAGTCTT
GAATGGAAGACGCTTGTGAGGCGGGCTGTGAGGTCGTTGAAACAAGGTGGGGGGCATGGTGGGCGGCAAG
AACCCAAGGTCTTGAGGCCTTCGCTAATGCGGGAAAGCTCTTATTCGGGTGAGATGGGCTGGGGCACCAT
CTGGGGACCCTGACGTGAAGTTTGTCACTGACTGGAGAACTCGGTTTGTCGTCTGTTGCGGGGGCGGCAG
TTATGGCGGTGCCGTTGGGCAGTGCACCCGTACCTTTGGGAGCGCGCGCCCTCGTCGTGTCGTGACGTCA
CCCGTTCTGTTGGCTTATAATGCAGGGTGGGGCCACCTGCCGGTAGGTGTGCGGTAGGCTTTTCTCCGTC
GCAGGACGCAGGGTTCGGGCCTAGGGTAGGCTCTCCTGAATCGACAGGCGCCGGACCTCTGGTGAGGGGA
GGGATAAGTGAGGCGTCAGTTTCTTTGGTCGGTTTTATGTACCTATCTTCTTAAGTAGCTGAAGCTCCGG
TTTTGAACTATGCGCTCGGGGTTGGCGAGTGTGTTTTGTGAAGTTTTTTAGGCACCTTTTGAAATGTAAT
CATTTGGGTCAATATGTAATTTTCAGTGTTAGACTAGTAAATTGTCCGCTAAATTCTGGCCGTTTTTGGC
TTTTTTGTTAGACGAAGCTTGGTACCGAGCTCGGATCCATGGGGAAACTGCAGTCGAAGCACGCCGCCGC
CGCCCGCAAGCGGAGAGAGAGCCCGGAAGGGGACAGCTTCGTGGCGTCCGCGTACGCGAGCGGCCGCAAA
GGCGCGGAGGAAGCGGAGCGGCGCGCGCGGGACAAGCAGGAGCTGCCCAATGGGGACCCCAAGGAGGGGC
CTTTCCGGGAGGACCAGTGTCCCCTACAGGTGGCACTCCCCGCTGAGAAAGCTGAGGGCCGCGAGCACCC
GGGACAACTCCTCAGCGCAGATGACGGAGAGAGGGCAGCAAACCGCGAGGGCCCGCGAGGACCGGGCGGG
CAGCGCCTCAACATTGACGCACTCCAGTGCGATGTCTCGGTGGAGGAGGACGACCGCCAGGAGTGGACGT
TCACGCTCTATGACTTTGACAACTGCGGGAAGGTCACCAGGGAGGACATGTCCAGCCTCATGCACACCAT
CTATGAGGTCGTGGATGCCTCGGTCAACCACTCCTCGGGCAGCAGCAAGACCCTCCGTGTGAAGCTAACC
GTCAGCCCTGAGCCCTCCAGCAAGAGGAAGGAGGGTCCTCCTGCTGGCCAGGACCGGGAGCCCACCCGTT
GCAGGATGGAGGGTGAACTGGCAGAGGAGCCAAGGGTGGCTGACAGGAGGTTGTCTGCACACGTCAGGAG
GCCCAGTACTGACCCCCAGCCCTGCTCGGAGCGGGGGCCCTACTGCGTGGACGAGAACACGGAGCGCAGA
AACCACTACCTGGACCTCGCCGGGATTGAGAACTACACGTCCAGATTCGGCCCTGGGTCCCCTCCTGTGC
AAGCAAAGCAGGAGCCCCAGGGCAGGGCCTCGCACCTCCAGGCCCGGTCCCGCTCCCAGGAGCCAGATAC
ACATGCCGTACACCACCGCAGGTCACAGGTGCTGGTGGAACACGTCGTGCCAGCCTCGGAGCCTGCTGCC
CGGGCCCTGGACACGCAGCCCCGGCCGAAGGGGCCGGAGAAGCAGTTCCTCAAGTCCCCCAAGGGCTCCG
GGAAGCCGCCTGGGGTGCCAGCCAGCAGCAAGTCCGGGAAAGCCTTCAGCTACTACCTGCCGGCCGTCCT
GCCGCCCCAGGCCCCTCAGGACGGCCACCACCTCCCGCAGCCCCCACCGCCACCCTACGGCCACAAGCGG
TACCGCCAAAAGGGCAGGGAGGGCCACTCGCCACTCAAGGCCCCACACGCTCAGCCTGCCACAGTGGAGC
ACGAGGTGGTGCGGGACCTGCCGCCCACGCCAGCAGGAGAGGGCTACGCGGTGCCAGTGATCCAGCGGCA
CGAGCACCACCACCACCACGAGCACCACCACCACCACCACCACCACCACTTCCACCCGTCCGACTACAAG
GACGACGATGACAAGTGAGAATTCGATATCAAGCTTATCGATAATCAACCTCTGGATTACAAAATTTGTG
AAAGATTGACTGGTATTCTTAACTATGTTGCTCCTTTTACGCTATGTGGATACGCTGCTTTAATGCCTTT
GTATCATGCTATTGCTTCCCGTATGGCTTTCATTTTCTCCTCCTTGTATAAATCCTGGTTGCTGTCTCTT
TATGAGGAGTTGTGGCCCGTTGTCAGGCAACGTGGCGTGGTGTGCACTGTGTTTGCTGACGCAACCCCCA
CTGGTTGGGGCATTGCCACCACCTGTCAGCTCCTTTCCGGGACTTTCGCTTTCCCCCTCCCTATTGCCAC
GGCGGAACTCATCGCCGCCTGCCTTGCCCGCTGCTGGACAGGGGCTCGGCTGTTGGGCACTGACAATTCC
GTGGTGTTGTCGGGGAAATCATCGTCCTTTCCTTGGCTGTTCGCCTGTGTTGCCACCTGGATTCTGCGCG
GGACGTCCTTCTGCTACGTCCCTTCGGCCCTCAATCCAGCGGACCTTCCTTCCCGCGGCCTGCTGCCGGC
TCTGCGGCCTCTTCCGCGTCTTCGCCTTCGCCCTCAGACGAGTCGGATCTCCCTTTGGGCCGCCTCCCCG
CATCGATACCGTCGACCTCGATCGAGACCTAGAAAAACATGGAGCAATCACAAGTAGCAATACAGCAGCT
ACCAATGCTGATTGTGCCTGGCTAGAAGCACAAGAGGAGGAGGAGGTGGGTTTTCCAGTCACACCTCAGG
TACCTTTAAGACCAATGACTTACAAGGCAGCTGTAGATCTTAGCCACTTTTTAAAAGAAAAGGGGGGACT
GGAAGGGCTAATTCACTCCCAACGAAGACAAGATATCCTTGATCTGTGGATCTACCACACACAAGGCTAC
TTCCCTGATTGGCAGAACTACACACCAGGGCCAGGGATCAGATATCCACTGACCTTTGGATGGTGCTACA
AGCTAGTACCAGTTGAGCAAGAGAAGGTAGAAGAAGCCAATGAAGGAGAGAACACCCGCTTGTTACACCC
TGTGAGCCTGCATGGGATGGATGACCCGGAGAGAGAAGTATTAGAGTGGAGGTTTGACAGCCGCCTAGCA
TTTCATCACATGGCCCGAGAGCTGCATCCGGACTGTACTGGGTCTCTCTGGTTAGACCAGATCTGAGCCT
GGGAGCTCTCTGGCTAACTAGGGAACCCACTGCTTAAGCCTCAATAAAGCTTGCCTTGAGTGCTTCAAGT
AGTGTGTGCCCGTCTGTTGTGTGACTCTGGTAACTAGAGATCCCTCAGACCCTTTTAGTCAGTGTGGAAA
ATCTCTAGCAGGGCCCGTTTAAACCCGCTGATCAGCCTCGACTGTGCCTTCTAGTTGCCAGCCATCTGTT
GTTTGCCCCTCCCCCGTGCCTTCCTTGACCCTGGAAGGTGCCACTCCCACTGTCCTTTCCTAATAAAATG
AGGAAATTGCATCGCATTGTCTGAGTAGGTGTCATTCTATTCTGGGGGGTGGGGTGGGGCAGGACAGCAA
GGGGGAGGATTGGGAAGACAATAGCAGGCATGCTGGGGATGCGGTGGGCTCTATGGCTTCTGAGGCGGAA
AGAACCAGCTGGGGCTCTAGGGGGTATCCCC
[124 nt withheld, positions 4582-4705]
C
[91 nt withheld, positions 4707-4797]
A
[49 nt withheld, positions 4799-4847]
CCTTTGACGTTGGAGTCCACGTTCTTT
[37 nt withheld, positions 4875-4911]
ACCCTATCTCGGTCTATTCTTTTGATTTATAAGGGATTTTGCCGATTTCGGCCTATTGGTTAAAAAATGA
GCTGATTTAACAAAAATTTAACGCGAATTAATTCTGTGGAATGTGTGTCAGTTAGGGTGTGGAAAGTCCC
CAGGCTCCCCAGCAGGCAGAAGTATGCAAAGCATGCATCTCAATTAGTCAGCAACCAGGTGTGGAAAGTC
CCCAGGCTCCCCAGCAGGCAGAAGTATGCAAAGCATGCATCTCAATTAGTCAGCAACCATAGTCCCGCCC
CTAACTCCGCCCATCCCGCCCCTAACTCCGCCCAGTTCCGCCCATTCTCCGCCCCATGGCTGACTAATTT
TTTTTATTTATGCAGAGGCCGAGGCCGCCTCTGCCTCTGAGCTATTCCAGAAGTAGTGAGGAGGCTTTTT
TGGAGGCCTAGGCTTTTGCAAAAAGCTCCCGGGAGCTTGTATATCCATTTTCGGATCTGATCAGCACGTG
TTGACAATTAATCATCGGCATAGTATATCGGCATAGTATAATACGACAAGGTGAGGAACTAAACCATGGC
CAAGTTGACCAGTGCCGTTCCGGTGCTCACCGCGCGCGACGTCGCCGGAGCGGTCGAGTTCTGGACCGAC
CGGCTCGGGTTCTCCCGGGACTTCGTGGAGGACGACTTCGCCGGTGTGGTCCGGGACGACGTGACCCTGT
TCATCAGCGCGGTCCAGGACCAGGTGGTGCCGGACAACACCCTGGCCTGGGTGTGGGTGCGCGGCCTGGA
CGAGCTGTACGCCGAGTGGTCGGAGGTCGTGTCCACGAACTTCCGGGACGCCTCCGGGCCGGCCATGACC
GAGATCGGCGAGCAGCCGTGGGGGCGGGAGTTCGCCCTGCGCGACCCGGCCGGCAACTGCGTGCACTTCG
TGGCCGAGGAGCAGGACTGACACGTGCTACGAGATTTCGATTCCACCGCCGCCTTCTATGAAAGGTTGGG
CTTCGGAATCGTTTTCCGGGACGCCGGCTGGATGATCCTCCAGCGCGGGGATCTCATGCTGGAGTTCTTC
GCCCACCCCAACTTGTTTATTGCAGCTTATAATGGTTACAAATAAAGCAATAGCATCACAAATTTCACAA
ATAAAGCATTTTTTTCACTGCATTCTAGTTGTGGTTTGTCCAAACTCATCAATGTATCTTATCATGTCTG
TATACCGTCGACCTCTAGCTAGAGCTTGGCGTAATCATGGTCATAGCTGTTTCCTGTGTGAAATTGTTAT
CCGCTCACAATTCCACACAACATACGAGCCGGAAGCATAAAGTGTAAAGCCTGGGGTGCCTAATGAGTGA
GCTAACTCACATTAATTGCGTTGCGCTCACTGCCCGCTTTCCAGTCGGGAAACCTGTCGTGCCAGCTGCA
TTAATGAATCGGCCAACGCGCGGGGAGAGGCGGTTTGCGTATTGGGCGCTCTTCCGCTTCCTCGCTCACT
GACTCGCTGCGCTCGGTCGTTCGGCTGCGGCGAGCGGTATCAGCTCACTCAAAGGCGGTAATACGGTTAT
CCACAGAATCAGGGGATAACGCAGGAAAGAACATGTGAGCAAAAGGCCAGCAAAAGGCCAGGAACCGTAA
AAAGGCCGCGTTGCTGGCGTTTTTCCATAGGCTCCGCCCCCCTGACGAGCATCACAAAAATCGACGCTCA
AGTCAGAGGTGGCGAAACCCGACAGGACTATAAAGATACCAGGCGTTTCCCCCTGGAAGCTCCCTCGTGC
GCTCTCCTGTTCCGACCCTGCCGCTTACCGGATACCTGTCCGCCTTTCTCCCTTCGGGAAGCGTGGCGCT
TTCTCATAGCTCACGCTGTAGGTATCTCAGTTCGGTGTAGGTCGTTCGCTCCAAGCTGGGCTGTGTGCAC
GAACCCCCCGTTCAGCCCGACCGCTGCGCCTTATCCGGTAACTATCGTCTTGAGTCCAACCCGGTAAGAC
ACGACTTATCGCCACTGGCAGCAGCCACTGGTAACAGGATTAGCAGAGCGAGGTATGTAGGCGGTGCTAC
AGAGTTCTTGAAGTGGTGGCCTAACTACGGCTACACTAGAAGAACAGTATTTGGTATCTGCGCTCTGCTG
AAGCCAGTTACCTTCGGAAAAAGAGTTGGTAGCTCTTGATCCGGCAAACAAACCACCGCTGGTAGCGGTG
GTTTTTTTGTTTGCAAGCAGCAGATTACGCGCAGAAAAAAAGGATCTCAAGAAGATCCTTTGATCTTTTC
TACGGGGTCTGACGCTCAGTGGAACGAAAACTCACGTTAAGGGATTTTGGTCATGAGATTATCAAAAAGG
ATCTTCACCTAGATCCTTTTAAATTAAAAATGAAGTTTTAAATCAATCTAAAGTATATATGAGTAAACTT
GGTCTGACAGTTACCAATGCTTAATCAGTGAGGCACCTATCTCAGCGATCTGTCTATTTCGTTCATCCAT
AGTTGCCTGACTCCCCGTCGTGTAGATAACTACGATACGGGAGGGCTTACCATCTGGCCCCAGTGCTGCA
ATGATACCGCGAGACCCACGCTCACCGGCTCCAGATTTATCAGCAATAAACCAGCCAGCCGGAAGGGCCG
AGCGCAGAAGTGGTCCTGCAACTTTATCCGCCTCCATCCAGTCTATTAATTGTTGCCGGGAAGCTAGAGT
AAGTAGTTCGCCAGTTAATAGTTTGCGCAACGTTGTTGCCATTGCTACAGGCATCGTGGTGTCACGCTCG
TCGTTTGGTATGGCTTCATTCAGCTCCGGTTCCCAACGATCAAGGCGAGTTACATGATCCCCCATGTTGT
GCAAAAAAGCGGTTAGCTCCTTCGGTCCTCCGATCGTTGTCAGAAGTAAGTTGGCCGCAGTGTTATCACT
CATGGTTATGGCAGCACTGCATAATTCTCTTACTGTCATGCCATCCGTAAGATGCTTTTCTGTGACTGGT
GAGTACTCAACCAAGTCATTCTGAGAATAGTGTATGCGGCGACCGAGTTGCTCTTGCCCGGCGTCAATAC
GGGATAATACCGCGCCACATAGCAGAACTTTAAAAGTGCTCATCATTGGAAAACGTTCTTCGGGGCGAAA
ACTCTCAAGGATCTTACCGCTGTTGAGATCCAGTTCGATGTAACCCACTCGTGCACCCAACTGATCTTCA
GCATCTTTTACTTTCACCAGCGTTTCTGGGTGAGCAAAAACAGGAAGGCAAAATGCCGCAAAAAAGGGAA
TAAGGGCGACACGGAAATGTTGAATACTCATACTCTTCCTTTTTCAATATTATTGAAGCATTTATCAGGG
TTATTGTCTCATGAGCGGATACATATTTGAATGTATTTAGAAAAATAAACAAATAGGGGTTCCGCGCACA
TTTCCCCGAAAAGTGCCACCTGACGTCGACGGATCGGGAGATCTCCCGATCCCCTATGGTGCACTCTCAG
TACAATCTGCTCTGATGCCGCATAGTTAAGCCAGTATCTGCTCCCTGCTTGTGTGTTGGAGGTCGCTGAG
TAGTGCGCGAGCAAAATTTAAGCTACAACAAGGCAAGGCTTGACCGACAATTGCATGAAGAATCTGCTTA
GGGTTAGGCGTTTTGCGCTGCTTCGCGATGTACGGGCCAGATATACGCGTTGACATTGATTATTGACTAG
TTATTAATAGTAATCAATTACGGGGTCATTAGTTCATAGCCCATATATGGAGTTCCGCGTTACATAACTT
ACGGTAAATGGCCCGCCTGGCTGACCGCCCAACGACCCCCGCCCATTGACGTCAATAATGACGTATGTTC
CCATAGTAACGCCAATAGGGACTTTCCATTGACGTCAATGGGTGGAGTATTTACGGTAAACTGCCCACTT
GGCAGTACATCAAGTGTATCATATGCCAAGTACGCCCCCTATTGACGTCAATGACGGTAAATGGCCCGCC
TGGCATTATGCCCAGTACATGACCTTATGGGACTTTCCTACTTGGCAGTACATCTACGTATTAGTCATCG
CTATTACCATGGTGATGCGGTTTTGGCAGTACATCAATGGGCGTGGATAGCGGTTTGACTCACGGGGATT
TCCAAGTCTCCACCCCATTGACGTCAATGGGAGTTTGTTTTGGCACCAAAATCAACGGGACTTTCCAAAA
TGTCGTAACAACTCCGCCCCATTGACGCAAATGGGCGGTAGGCGTGTACGGTGGGAGGTCTATATAAGCA
GCGCGTTTTGCCTGTACTGGGTCTCTCTGGTTAGACCAGATCTGAGCCTGGGAGCTCTCTGGCTAACTAG
GGAACCCACTGCTTAAGCCTCAATAAAGCTTGCCTTGAGTGCTTCAAGTAGTGTGTGCCCGTCTGTTGTG
TGACTCTGGTAACTAGAGATCCCTCAGACCCTTTTAGTCAGTGTGGAAAATCTCTAGCAGTGGCGCCCGA
ACAGGGACTTGAAAGCGAAAGGGAAACCAGAGGAGCTCTCTCGACGCAGGACTCGGCTTGCTGAAGCGCG
CACGGCAAGAGGCGAGGGGCGGCGACTGGTGAGTACGCCAAAAATTTTGACTAGCGGAGGCTAGAAGGAG
AGAGATGGGTGCGAGAGCGTCAGTATTAAGCGGGGGAGAATTAGATCGCGATGGGAAAAAATTCGGTTAA
GGCCAGGGGGAAAGAAAAAATATAAATTAAAACATATAGTATGGGCAAGCAGGGAGCTAGAACGATTCGC
AGTTAATCCTGGCCTGTTAGAAACATCAGAAGGCTGTAGACAAATACTGGGACAGCTACAACCATCCCTT
CAGACAGGATCAGAAGAACTTAGATCATTATATAATACAGTAGCAACCCTCTATTGTGTGCATCAAAGGA
TAGAGATAAAAGACACCAAGGAAGCTTTAGACAAGATAGAGGAAGAGCAAAACAAAAGTAAGACCACCGC
ACAGCAAGCGGCCGCTGATCTTCAGACCTGGAGGAGGAGATATGAGGGACAATTGGAGAAGTGAATTATA
TAAATATAAAGTAGTAAAAATTGAACCATTAGGAGTAGCACCCACCAAGGCAAAGAGAAGAGTGGTGCAG
AGAGAAAAAAGAGCAGTGGGAATAGGAGCTTTGTTCCTTGGGTTCTTGGGAGCAGCAGGAAGCACTATGG
GCGCAGCGTCAATGACGCTGACGGTACAGGCCAGACAATTATTGTCTGGTATAGTGCAGCAGCAGAACAA
TTTGCTGAGGGCTATTGAGGCGCAACAGCATCTGTTGCAACTCACAGTCTGGGGCATCAAGCAGCTCCAG
GCAAGAATCCTGGCTGTGGAAAGATACCTAAAGGATCAACAGCTCCTGGGGATTTGGGGTTGCTCTGGAA
AACTCATTTGCACCACTGCTGTGCCTTGGAATGCTAGTTGGAGTAATAAATCTCTGGAACAGATTTGGAA
TCACACGACCTGGATGGAGTGGGACAGAGAAATTAACAATTACACAAGCTTAATACACTCCTTAATTGAA
GAATCGCAAAACCAGCAAGAAAAGAATGAACAAGAATTATTGGAATTAGATAAATGGGCAAGTTTGTGGA
ATTGGTTTAACATAACAAATTGGCTGTGGTATATAAAATTATTCATAATGATAGTAGGAGGCTTGGTAGG
TTTAAGAATAGTTTTTGCTGTACTTTCTATAGTGAATAGAGTTAGGCAGGGATATTCACCATTATCGTTT
CAGACCCACCTCCCAACCCCGAGGGGA
Features (pLannotate 1.2.2; 32 found; start..end, strand, type, name):
    127..244     +  misc_feature   cPPT/CTS: central polypurine tract and central termination sequence of HIV-1
    342..1553    +  promoter       UbC promoter: human ubiquitin C promoter
   1579..2931    +  CDS            NKD2: NKD2_HUMAN - Experimental evidence at protein level: Swiss-Prot protein existence level 1. Cell autonomous antagonist of the canonical Wnt signaling pathway. May activate a second Wnt signaling pathway that controls planar cell polarity (By similarity). Required for processing of TGFA and for targeting of TGFA to the basolateral membrane of polarized epithelial cells. From Homo sapiens (Human).
   2935..2955    +  CDS            FLAG (fragment): FLAG® epitope tag, followed by an enterokinase cleavage site
   2959..2983    +  misc_feature   MCS (fragment): pBluescript multiple cloning site
   2983..3571    +  misc_feature   WPRE: woodchuck hepatitis virus posttranscriptional regulatory element
   3572..3591    +  misc_feature   MCS (fragment): pBluescript multiple cloning site
   3593..4093    +  CDS            nef (fragment): NEF_HV1LA - Experimental evidence at protein level: Swiss-Prot protein existence level 1. Extracellular Nef protein targets CD4(+) T-lymphocytes for apoptosis by interacting with CXCR4 surface receptors. From Human immunodeficiency virus type 1 group M subtype B (isolate Lai) (HIV-1).
   4100..4280    +  LTR            5' LTR (truncated): truncated 5' long terminal repeat (LTR) from HIV-1
   4312..4536    +  polyA_signal   bGH poly(A) signal: bovine growth hormone polyadenylation signal
   4540..4561    +  promoter       SV40 promoter (fragment): SV40 enhancer and early promoter
   4582..5010    +  rep_origin     f1 ori (sequence partly withheld): f1 bacteriophage origin of replication; arrow indicates direction of (+) strand synthesis
   5024..5353    +  promoter       SV40 promoter: SV40 enhancer and early promoter
   5401..5448    +  promoter       EM7 promoter: synthetic bacterial promoter&nbsp
   5467..5841    +  CDS            BleoR: antibiotic-binding protein; Sh ble from Streptoalloteichus hindustanus; confers resistance to bleomycin, phleomycin, and Zeocin™
   5851..5976    +  CDS            ble (fragment): BLE_KLEPN - Experimental evidence at protein level: Swiss-Prot protein existence level 1. Binding protein with a strong affinity to the bleomycin family of antibiotics. Binds to CL990; an antimitotic-antibiotic compound. From Klebsiella pneumoniae.
   5971..6092    +  polyA_signal   SV40 poly(A) signal: SV40 polyadenylation signal
   6165..6181    -  protein_bind   lac operator: The lac repressor binds to the lac operator to inhibit transcription in E. coli. This inhibition can be relieved by adding lactose or isopropyl-β-D-thiogalactopyranoside (IPTG). lac repressor encoded by lacI
   6189..6219    -  promoter       lac promoter: promoter for the E. coli lac operon
   6234..6255    -  protein_bind   CAP binding site: CAP binding activates transcription in the presence of cAMP. E. coli catabolite activator protein
   6268..6360    -  CDS            lacI (fragment): lac repressor; lacI; The lac repressor binds to the lac operator to inhibit transcription in E. coli. This inhibition can be relieved by adding lactose or isopropyl-β-D-thiogalactopyranoside (IPTG).
   6543..7131    -  rep_origin     ori: high-copy-number ColE1/pMB1/pBR322/pUC origin of replication
   7302..8162    -  CDS            AmpR: β-lactamase; bla; confers resistance to ampicillin, carbenicillin, and related antibiotics
   8163..8267    -  promoter       AmpR promoter: bla
   8326..8378    -  misc_feature   bom (fragment): basis of mobility region from pBR322
   8533..8912    +  enhancer       CMV enhancer: human cytomegalovirus immediate early enhancer
   8913..9112    +  promoter       CMV promoter: human cytomegalovirus (CMV) immediate early promoter
   9130..9310    +  LTR            5' LTR (truncated): truncated 5' long terminal repeat (LTR) from HIV-1
   9357..9482    +  misc_feature   HIV-1 Ψ: packaging signal of human immunodeficiency virus type 1
   9466..9829    +  CDS            HIV-1 gag (fragment): gag protein from human immunodeficiency virus 1; gag
   9975..10208   +  misc_feature   RRE: The Rev response element (RRE) of HIV-1 allows for Rev-dependent mRNA export from the nucleus to the cytoplasm.
  10585..77      +  CDS            Rev (fragment) (across the origin): human immunodeficiency virus 1 (HIV-1) Rev protein; rev; enhances nuclear export of unspliced and incompletely spliced viral mRNAs
