[The description below was written by a language model from this plasmid's Addgene catalogue record and pLannotate feature annotations shown in this document.]
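Description:
FG11F-C-FLAG-hNKD2 is an HIV-1-derived lentiviral transfer plasmid built on the FG11F backbone for expressing human NKD2 (Naked2), a cell-autonomous antagonist of canonical Wnt signalling, in mammalian cells. It is propagated in E. coli through a high-copy ColE1/pUC-type origin with ampicillin resistance (AmpR), and the backbone also carries an f1 origin. The catalogue lists the total size as 9,981 bp, whereas the sequenced record underlying the feature table is 10,608 nt; the record does not explain this difference.

Viral genomic RNA is driven by a CMV enhancer/promoter fused to a truncated 5' LTR, an arrangement that typically makes transcription in packaging cells Tat-independent. This is followed by the Ψ packaging signal with a gag fragment, the RRE for Rev-dependent nuclear export, and the cPPT/CTS, which aids nuclear import of the reverse-transcribed genome. The internal expression cassette uses the human ubiquitin C (UbC) promoter to drive the NKD2 coding sequence, cloned between BamHI and EcoRI sites and fused in frame to a backbone-encoded C-terminal FLAG epitope for detection or immunoprecipitation. A WPRE downstream enhances transcript stability and expression, and the cassette ends with a nef fragment and a truncated LTR, then a bGH polyadenylation signal.

The transferred cassette carries no fluorescent reporter or drug-selection gene, so transduced cells cannot be sorted or selected directly. An SV40/EM7-driven BleoR (Zeocin resistance) cassette is annotated, but it lies outside the LTR-flanked region and would not be packaged. The associated work concerns NKD2 in ORAI1 trafficking and calcium entry in T cells.
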