Addgene plasmid #174330: FG11F-C-FLAG-hNKD2
Purpose: encodes human NKD2 cDNA with a C-terminal FLAG tag in lentiviral vector. Does not encode any fluorescence/resistance marker.
Depositing lab: Sonal Srikanth. Depositing organization: University of California, Los Angeles (UCLA). Publication: NKD2 mediates stimulation-dependent ORAI1 trafficking to augment Ca(2+) entry in T cells. Wu B, Woo JS, Vila P, Jew M, Leung J, Sun Z, Srikanth S, Gwack Y. Cell Rep. 2021 Aug 24;36(8):109603. doi: 10.1016/j.celrep.2021.109603. PubMed 34433025.
Backbone
  Vector backbone: FG11F
  Total vector size (bp): 9981
  Vector type: Mammalian Expression, Lentiviral
  Selectable markers: None
Growth in bacteria
  Bacterial resistance: Ampicillin, 100 μg/mL
  Growth temperature: 37°C
  Growth strain: NEB Stable
  Copy number: High Copy
Gene/Insert
  Gene/Insert name: Homo sapiens NKD inhibitor of WNT signaling pathway 2 (alt name: NKD2)
  Species: H. sapiens (human)
  Insert size (bp): 1355
  GenBank ID: NM_033120.4
  Entrez Gene: NKD2 (a.k.a. Naked2)
  Promoter: UbC
  Tag / fusion protein: FLAG Tag (C terminal on backbone)
  Cloning method: Restriction Enzyme; 5′ cloning site BamH1 (not destroyed); 3′ cloning site EcoR1 (not destroyed)
  Sequencing primers: 5′ UbC-F
Terms and licenses: Academic/Nonprofit Terms; Industry Terms: Not Available to Industry
How to cite: FG11F-C-FLAG-hNKD2 was a gift from Sonal Srikanth (Addgene plasmid # 174330 ; http://n2t.net/addgene:174330 ; RRID:Addgene_174330)
